>Addgene plasmid #51951 | mSECFP/pcDNA3 | addgene full sequence | sequence record 406946 | Addgene NGS Result
GACATTGATTATTGACTAGTTATTAATAGTAATCAATTACGGGGTCATTAGTTCATAGCCCATATATGGA
GTTCCGCGTTACATAACTTACGGTAAATGGCCCGCCTGGCTGACCGCCCAACGACCCCCGCCCATTGACG
TCAATAATGACGTATGTTCCCATAGTAACGCCAATAGGGACTTTCCATTGACGTCAATGGGTGGAGTATT
TACGGTAAACTGCCCACTTGGCAGTACATCAAGTGTATCATATGCCAAGTACGCCCCCTATTGACGTCAA
TGACGGTAAATGGCCCGCCTGGCATTATGCCCAGTACATGACCTTATGGGACTTTCCTACTTGGCAGTAC
ATCTACGTATTAGTCATCGCTATTACCATGGTGATGCGGTTTTGGCAGTACATCAATGGGCGTGGATAGC
GGTTTGACTCACGGGGATTTCCAAGTCTCCACCCCATTGACGTCAATGGGAGTTTGTTTTGGCACCAAAA
TCAACGGGACTTTCCAAAATGTCGTAACAACTCCGCCCCATTGACGCAAATGGGCGGTAGGCGTGTACGG
TGGGAGGTCTATATAAGCAGAGCTCTCTGGCTAACTAGAGAACCCACTGCTTACTGGCTTATCGAAATTA
ATACGACTCACTATAGGGAGACCCAAGCTTCCACCATGGTGAGCAAGGGCGAGGAGCTGTTCACCGGGGT
GGTGCCCATCCTGGTCGAGCTGGACGGCGACGTAAACGGCCACAGGTTCAGCGTGTCCGGCGAGGGCGAG
GGCGATGCCACCTACGGCAAGCTGACCCTGAAGTTCATCTGCACCACCGGCAAGCTGCCCGTGCCCTGGC
CCACCCTCGTGACCACCCTGACCTGGGGCGTGCAGTGCTTCGCCCGCTACCCCGACCACATGAAGCAGCA
CGACTTCTTCAAGTCCGCCATGCCCGAAGGCTACGTCCAGGAGCGTACCATCTTCTTCAAGGACGACGGC
AACTACAAGACCCGCGCCGAGGTGAAGTTCGAGGGCGACACCCTGGTGAACCGCATCGAGCTGAAGGGCA
TCGACTTCAAGGAGGACGGCAACATCCTGGGGCACAAGCTGGAGTACAACTACATCAGCCACAACGTCTA
TATCACCGCCGACAAGCAGAAGAACGGCATCAAGGCCCACTTCAAGATCCGCCACAACATCGAGGACGGC
GGCGTGCAGCTCGCCGACCACTACCAGCAGAACACCCCCATCGGCGACGGCCCCGTGCTGCTGCCCGACA
ACCACTACCTGAGCACCCAGTCCAAGCTGAGCAAAGACCCCAACGAGAAGCGCGATCACATGGTCCTGCT
GGAGTTCGTGACCGCCGCCGGGATCACTCTCGGCATGGACGAGCTGTACAAGTAAGAATTCTGCAGATAT
CCATCACACTGGCGGCCGCTCGAGCATGCATCTAGAGGGCCCTATTCTATAGTGTCACCTAAATGCTAGA
GCTCGCTGATCAGCCTCGACTGTGCCTTCTAGTTGCCAGCCATCTGTTGTTTGCCCCTCCCCCGTGCCTT
CCTTGACCCTGGAAGGTGCCACTCCCACTGTCCTTTCCTAATAAAATGAGGAAATTGCATCGCATTGTCT
GAGTAGGTGTCATTCTATTCTGGGGGGTGGGGTGGGGCAGGACAGCAAGGGGGAGGATTGGGAAGACAAT
AGCAGGCATGCTGGGGATGCGGTGGGCTCTATGGCTTCTGAGGCGGAAAGAACCAGCTGGGGCTCTAGGG
GGTATCCCC
[124 nt withheld, positions 1760-1883]
C
[91 nt withheld, positions 1885-1975]
A
[49 nt withheld, positions 1977-2025]
CCTTTGACGTTGGAGTCCACGTTCTTT
[37 nt withheld, positions 2053-2089]
ACCCTATCTCGGTCTATTCTTTTGATTTATAAGGGATTTTGCCGATTTCGGCCTATTGGTTAAAAAATGA
GCTGATTTAACAAAAATTTAACGCGAATTAATTCTGTGGAATGTGTGTCAGTTAGGGTGTGGAAAGTCCC
CAGGCTCCCCAGCAGGCAGAAGTATGCAAAGCATGCATCTCAATTAGTCAGCAACCAGGTGTGGAAAGTC
CCCAGGCTCCCCAGCAGGCAGAAGTATGCAAAGCATGCATCTCAATTAGTCAGCAACCATAGTCCCGCCC
CTAACTCCGCCCATCCCGCCCCTAACTCCGCCCAGTTCCGCCCATTCTCCGCCCCATGGCTGACTAATTT
TTTTTATTTATGCAGAGGCCGAGGCCGCCTCTGCCTCTGAGCTATTCCAGAAGTAGTGAGGAGGCTTTTT
TGGAGGCCTAGGCTTTTGCAAAAAGCTCCCGGGAGCTTGTATATCCATTTTCGGATCTGATCAAGAGACA
GGATGAGGATCGTTTCGCATGATTGAACAAGATGGATTGCACGCAGGTTCTCCGGCCGCTTGGGTGGAGA
GGCTATTCGGCTATGACTGGGCACAACAGACAATCGGCTGCTCTGATGCCGCCGTGTTCCGGCTGTCAGC
GCAGGGGCGCCCGGTTCTTTTTGTCAAGACCGACCTGTCCGGTGCCCTGAATGAACTGCAGGACGAGGCA
GCGCGGCTATCGTGGCTGGCCACGACGGGCGTTCCTTGCGCAGCTGTGCTCGACGTTGTCACTGAAGCGG
GAAGGGACTGGCTGCTATTGGGCGAAGTGCCGGGGCAGGATCTCCTGTCATCTCACCTTGCTCCTGCCGA
GAAAGTATCCATCATGGCTGATGCAATGCGGCGGCTGCATACGCTTGATCCGGCTACCTGCCCATTCGAC
CACCAAGCGAAACATCGCATCGAGCGAGCACGTACTCGGATGGAAGCCGGTCTTGTCGATCAGGATGATC
TGGACGAAGAGCATCAGGGGCTCGCGCCAGCCGAACTGTTCGCCAGGCTCAAGGCGCGCATGCCCGACGG
CGAGGATCTCGTCGTGACCCATGGCGATGCCTGCTTGCCGAATATCATGGTGGAAAATGGCCGCTTTTCT
GGATTCATCGACTGTGGCCGGCTGGGTGTGGCGGACCGCTATCAGGACATAGCGTTGGCTACCCGTGATA
TTGCTGAAGAGCTTGGCGGCGAATGGGCTGACCGCTTCCTCGTGCTTTACGGTATCGCCGCTCCCGATTC
GCAGCGCATCGCCTTCTATCGCCTTCTTGACGAGTTCTTCTGAGCGGGACTCTGGGGTTCGAAATGACCG
ACCAAGCGACGCCCAACCTGCCATCACGAGATTTCGATTCCACCGCCGCCTTCTATGAAAGGTTGGGCTT
CGGAATCGTTTTCCGGGACGCCGGCTGGATGATCCTCCAGCGCGGGGATCTCATGCTGGAGTTCTTCGCC
CACCCCAACTTGTTTATTGCAGCTTATAATGGTTACAAATAAAGCAATAGCATCACAAATTTCACAAATA
AAGCATTTTTTTCACTGCATTCTAGTTGTGGTTTGTCCAAACTCATCAATGTATCTTATCATGTCTGTAT
ACCGTCGACCTCTAGCTAGAGCTTGGCGTAATCATGGTCATAGCTGTTTCCTGTGTGAAATTGTTATCCG
CTCACAATTCCACACAACATACGAGCCGGAAGCATAAAGTGTAAAGCCTGGGGTGCCTAATGAGTGAGCT
AACTCACATTAATTGCGTTGCGCTCACTGCCCGCTTTCCAGTCGGGAAACCTGTCGTGCCAGCTGCATTA
ATGAATCGGCCAACGCGCGGGGAGAGGCGGTTTGCGTATTGGGCGCTCTTCCGCTTCCTCGCTCACTGAC
TCGCTGCGCTCGGTCGTTCGGCTGCGGCGAGCGGTATCAGCTCACTCAAAGGCGGTAATACGGTTATCCA
CAGAATCAGGGGATAACGCAGGAAAGAACATGTGAGCAAAAGGCCAGCAAAAGGCCAGGAACCGTAAAAA
GGCCGCGTTGCTGGCGTTTTTCCATAGGCTCCGCCCCCCTGACGAGCATCACAAAAATCGACGCTCAAGT
CAGAGGTGGCGAAACCCGACAGGACTATAAAGATACCAGGCGTTTCCCCCTGGAAGCTCCCTCGTGCGCT
CTCCTGTTCCGACCCTGCCGCTTACCGGATACCTGTCCGCCTTTCTCCCTTCGGGAAGCGTGGCGCTTTC
TCATAGCTCACGCTGTAGGTATCTCAGTTCGGTGTAGGTCGTTCGCTCCAAGCTGGGCTGTGTGCACGAA
CCCCCCGTTCAGCCCGACCGCTGCGCCTTATCCGGTAACTATCGTCTTGAGTCCAACCCGGTAAGACACG
ACTTATCGCCACTGGCAGCAGCCACTGGTAACAGGATTAGCAGAGCGAGGTATGTAGGCGGTGCTACAGA
GTTCTTGAAGTGGTGGCCTAACTACGGCTACACTAGAAGAACAGTATTTGGTATCTGCGCTCTGCTGAAG
CCAGTTACCTTCGGAAAAAGAGTTGGTAGCTCTTGATCCGGCAAACAAACCACCGCTGGTAGCGGTGGTT
TTTTTGTTTGCAAGCAGCAGATTACGCGCAGAAAAAAAGGATCTCAAGAAGATCCTTTGATCTTTTCTAC
GGGGTCTGACGCTCAGTGGAACGAAAACTCACGTTAAGGGATTTTGGTCATGAGATTATCAAAAAGGATC
TTCACCTAGATCCTTTTAAATTAAAAATGAAGTTTTAAATCAATCTAAAGTATATATGAGTAAACTTGGT
CTGACAGTTACCAATGCTTAATCAGTGAGGCACCTATCTCAGCGATCTGTCTATTTCGTTCATCCATAGT
TGCCTGACTCCCCGTCGTGTAGATAACTACGATACGGGAGGGCTTACCATCTGGCCCCAGTGCTGCAATG
ATACCGCGAGACCCACGCTCACCGGCTCCAGATTTATCAGCAATAAACCAGCCAGCCGGAAGGGCCGAGC
GCAGAAGTGGTCCTGCAACTTTATCCGCCTCCATCCAGTCTATTAATTGTTGCCGGGAAGCTAGAGTAAG
TAGTTCGCCAGTTAATAGTTTGCGCAACGTTGTTGCCATTGCTACAGGCATCGTGGTGTCACGCTCGTCG
TTTGGTATGGCTTCATTCAGCTCCGGTTCCCAACGATCAAGGCGAGTTACATGATCCCCCATGTTGTGCA
AAAAAGCGGTTAGCTCCTTCGGTCCTCCGATCGTTGTCAGAAGTAAGTTGGCCGCAGTGTTATCACTCAT
GGTTATGGCAGCACTGCATAATTCTCTTACTGTCATGCCATCCGTAAGATGCTTTTCTGTGACTGGTGAG
TACTCAACCAAGTCATTCTGAGAATAGTGTATGCGGCGACCGAGTTGCTCTTGCCCGGCGTCAATACGGG
ATAATACCGCGCCACATAGCAGAACTTTAAAAGTGCTCATCATTGGAAAACGTTCTTCGGGGCGAAAACT
CTCAAGGATCTTACCGCTGTTGAGATCCAGTTCGATGTAACCCACTCGTGCACCCAACTGATCTTCAGCA
TCTTTTACTTTCACCAGCGTTTCTGGGTGAGCAAAAACAGGAAGGCAAAATGCCGCAAAAAAGGGAATAA
GGGCGACACGGAAATGTTGAATACTCATACTCTTCCTTTTTCAATATTATTGAAGCATTTATCAGGGTTA
TTGTCTCATGAGCGGATACATATTTGAATGTATTTAGAAAAATAAACAAATAGGGGTTCCGCGCACATTT
CCCCGAAAAGTGCCACCTGACGTCGACGGATCGGGAGATCTCCCGATCCCCTATGGTGCACTCTCAGTAC
AATCTGCTCTGATGCCGCATAGTTAAGCCAGTATCTGCTCCCTGCTTGTGTGTTGGAGGTCGCTGAGTAG
TGCGCGAGCAAAATTTAAGCTACAACAAGGCAAGGCTTGACCGACAATTGCATGAAGAATCTGCTTAGGG
TTAGGCGTTTTGCGCTGCTTCGCGATGTACGGGCCAGATATACGCGTT
Features (pLannotate 1.2.2; 21 found; start..end, strand, type, name):
      1..380     +  enhancer       CMV enhancer: human cytomegalovirus immediate early enhancer
    381..584     +  promoter       CMV promoter: human cytomegalovirus (CMV) immediate early promoter
    580..613     +  LTR            5' LTR (truncated) (fragment): truncated 5' long terminal repeat (LTR) from HIV-1
    629..647     +  promoter       T7 promoter: promoter for bacteriophage T7 RNA polymerase
    666..1385    +  CDS            mseCFP: monomeric super enhanced variant of CFP (Matsuda et al., 2008) mammalian codon-optimized
   1446..1464    -  promoter       SP6 promoter: promoter for bacteriophage SP6 RNA polymerase
   1490..1714    +  polyA_signal   bGH poly(A) signal: bovine growth hormone polyadenylation signal
   1718..1739    +  promoter       SV40 promoter (fragment): SV40 enhancer and early promoter
   1760..2188    +  rep_origin     f1 ori (sequence partly withheld): f1 bacteriophage origin of replication; arrow indicates direction of (+) strand synthesis
   2202..2531    +  promoter       SV40 promoter: SV40 enhancer and early promoter
   2598..3389    +  CDS            neo: KKA2_KLEPN - Also known as kan, nptII. Experimental evidence at protein level: Swiss-Prot protein existence level 1. Resistance to kanamycin, neomycin, paromomycin, ribostamycin, butirosin and gentamicin B. From Klebsiella pneumoniae.
   3413..3571    +  CDS            ble (fragment): BLE_KLEPN - Experimental evidence at protein level: Swiss-Prot protein existence level 1. Binding protein with a strong affinity to the bleomycin family of antibiotics. Binds to CL990; an antimitotic-antibiotic compound. From Klebsiella pneumoniae.
   3566..3687    +  polyA_signal   SV40 poly(A) signal: SV40 polyadenylation signal
   3760..3776    -  protein_bind   lac operator: The lac repressor binds to the lac operator to inhibit transcription in E. coli. This inhibition can be relieved by adding lactose or isopropyl-β-D-thiogalactopyranoside (IPTG). lac repressor encoded by lacI
   3784..3814    -  promoter       lac promoter: promoter for the E. coli lac operon
   3829..3850    -  protein_bind   CAP binding site: CAP binding activates transcription in the presence of cAMP. E. coli catabolite activator protein
   3863..3955    -  CDS            lacI (fragment): lac repressor; lacI; The lac repressor binds to the lac operator to inhibit transcription in E. coli. This inhibition can be relieved by adding lactose or isopropyl-β-D-thiogalactopyranoside (IPTG).
   4138..4726    -  rep_origin     ori: high-copy-number ColE1/pMB1/pBR322/pUC origin of replication
   4897..5757    -  CDS            AmpR: β-lactamase; bla; confers resistance to ampicillin, carbenicillin, and related antibiotics
   5758..5862    -  promoter       AmpR promoter: bla
   5921..5973    -  misc_feature   bom (fragment): basis of mobility region from pBR322
