[The description below was written by a language model from this plasmid's Addgene catalogue record and pLannotate feature annotations shown in this document.]
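Description:
mSECFP/pcDNA3 is a mammalian expression plasmid of about 6.1 kb, built on the Invitrogen pcDNA3 backbone, that drives expression of mSECFP (mseCFP), a monomeric "super enhanced" cyan fluorescent protein. It is propagated in E. coli as a high-copy plasmid through a ColE1/pUC-type origin and selected with ampicillin via the β-lactamase gene. An f1 origin is also present, which allows single-stranded DNA production. For selection in mammalian cells, the backbone carries a neomycin phosphotransferase gene between the SV40 early promoter/enhancer and an SV40 polyadenylation signal, which would permit G418 selection of stable transfectants. The short fragments annotated as HIV-1 LTR, ble, lacI and bom appear to be partial sequence matches to backbone remnants rather than functional elements.

The synthetic, mammalian codon-optimised coding sequence (annotated at 720 bp; the catalogue lists about 700 bp) was inserted between the HindIII and EcoRI sites, both of which are retained. It lies downstream of the human cytomegalovirus immediate-early enhancer and promoter and upstream of the bovine growth hormone polyadenylation signal, giving strong constitutive expression in transfected cells. T7 and SP6 promoters flank the insert in opposite orientations and can be used for in vitro transcription or as sequencing primer sites. According to the depositor, the protein was derived from ECFP by three substitutions, S72A, S175G and A206K, made to improve its brightness and oligomeric behaviour. No fusion tags or targeting signals are annotated, so the protein is expressed on its own. The plasmid is suited to use as a cyan fluorescent marker in mammalian cells or as a template source for making mSECFP fusions.
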