Addgene plasmid #51951: mSECFP/pcDNA3
Purpose: mammalian expression of mSECFP, a monomeric super enhanced cyan fluorescent protein
Depositing lab: Takeharu Nagai. Depositing organization: The University of Osaka. Publication: Direct measurement of protein dynamics inside cells using a rationally designed photoconvertible protein. Matsuda T, Miyawaki A, Nagai T. Nat Methods. 2008 Apr;5(4):339-45. doi: 10.1038/nmeth.1193. Epub 2008 Mar 16. PubMed 18345008.
Backbone
  Vector backbone: pcDNA3
  Backbone manufacturer: Invitrogen
  Vector type: Mammalian Expression
Growth in bacteria
  Bacterial resistance: Ampicillin, 100 μg/mL
  Growth temperature: 37°C
  Growth strain: DH5alpha
  Copy number: High Copy
Gene/Insert
  Gene/Insert name: mSECFP
  Species: Synthetic
  Insert size (bp): 700
  Cloning method: Restriction Enzyme; 5′ cloning site HindIII (not destroyed); 3′ cloning site EcoRI (not destroyed)
  Sequencing primers: 5′ CMV-F; 3′ BGHrev
Terms and licenses: Academic/Nonprofit Terms; Industry Terms: Not Available to Industry
Depositor comments: GenBank accession number: AB435576. ECFP was modified to improve its brightness and oligomeric property by substituting Serine at 72 for Alanine, Serine at 175 for Glysine, and Alanine at 206 for Lysine, yielding mseCFP.
How to cite: mSECFP/pcDNA3 was a gift from Takeharu Nagai (Addgene plasmid # 51951 ; http://n2t.net/addgene:51951 ; RRID:Addgene_51951)
