>Addgene plasmid #51951 | mSECFP/pcDNA3 | depositor partial sequence | sequence record 79991 | insert
ATGGTGAGCAAGGGCGAGGAGCTGTTCACCGGGGTGGTGCCCATCCTGGTCGAGCTGGACGGCGACGTAA
ACGGCCACAGGTTCAGCGTGTCCGGCGAGGGCGAGGGCGATGCCACCTACGGCAAGCTGACCCTGAAGTT
CATCTGCACCACCGGCAAGCTGCCCGTGCCCTGGCCCACCCTCGTGACCACCCTGACCTGGGGCGTGCAG
TGCTTCGCCCGCTACCCCGACCACATGAAGCAGCACGACTTCTTCAAGTCCGCCATGCCCGAAGGCTACG
TCCAGGAGCGTACCATCTTCTTCAAGGACGACGGCAACTACAAGACCCGCGCCGAGGTGAAGTTCGAGGG
CGACACCCTGGTGAACCGCATCGAGCTGAAGGGCATCGACTTCAAGGAGGACGGCAACATCCTGGGGCAC
AAGCTGGAGTACAACTACATCAGCCACAACGTCTATATCACCGCCGACAAGCAGAAGAACGGCATCAAGG
CCCACTTCAAGATCCGCCACAACATCGAGGACGGCGGCGTGCAGCTCGCCGACCACTACCAGCAGAACAC
CCCCATCGGCGACGGCCCCGTGCTGCTGCCCGACAACCACTACCTGAGCACCCAGTCCAAGCTGAGCAAA
GACCCCAACGAGAAGCGCGATCACATGGTCCTGCTGGAGTTCGTGACCGCCGCCGGGATCACTCTCGGCA
TGGACGAGCTGTACAAGTAA
