>Addgene plasmid #51951 | mSECFP/pcDNA3 | addgene partial sequence | sequence record 80879 | CMV-F 5'-CGCAAATGGGCGGTAGGCGTG-3'
CTCTCTGGCTACTAGAGAACCCACTGCTTACTGGCTTATCGAAATTAATACGACTCACTATAGGGAGACC
CAAGCTTCCACCATGGTGAGCAAGGGCGAGGAGCTGTTCACCGGGGTGGTGCCCATCCTGGTCGAGCTGG
ACGGCGACGTAAACGGCCACAGGTTCAGCGTGTCCGGCGAGGGCGAGGGCGATGCCACCTACGGCAAGCT
GACCCTGAAGTTCATCTGCACCACCGGCAAGCTGCCCGTGCCCTGGCCCACCCTCGTGACCACCCTGACC
TGGGGCGTGCAGTGCTTCGCCCGCTACCCCGACCACATGAAGCAGCACGACTTCTTCAAGTCCGCCATGC
CCGAAGGCTACGTCCAGGAGCGTACCATCTTCTTCAAGGACGACGGCAACTACAAGACCCGCGCCGAGGT
GAAGTTCGAGGGCGACACCCTGGTGAACCGCATCGAGCTGAAGGGCATCGACTTCAAGGAGGACGGCAAC
ATCCTGGGGCACAAGCTGGAGTACAACTACATCAGCCACAACGTCTATATCACCGCCGACAAGCAGAAGA
ACGGCATCAAGGCCCACTTCAAGATCCGCCACAACATCGAGGACGGCGGCGTGCAGCTCGCCGACCACTA
CCAGCAGAACACCCCCATCGGCGACGGCCCCGTGCTGCTGCCCGACAACCACTACCTGAGCACCCAGTCC
AAGCTGAGCAAAGACCCCAACGAGAAGCGCGATCACATGGTCCTGCTGGAGTTCGTGACCGCCGCCGGGA
TCACTCTCGGCATGGACGAGCTGTACAAGTAAGAATTCTGCAGATATCCATCACACTGGCGGCCGCTCGA
GCATGCATCTAGAGGGCCC
